Addgene plasmid #105679: pAAV-CKIIa-stGtACR1-FusionRed
Purpose: Expresses a soma-targeted GtACR1 in mammalian neurons under the CaMKIIa promoter
Depositing lab: Ofer Yizhar. Depositing organization: Weizmann Institute of Science. Publication: High-efficiency optogenetic silencing with soma-targeted anion-conducting channelrhodopsins. Mahn M, Gibor L, Patil P, Cohen-Kashi Malina K, Oring S, Printz Y, Levy R, Lampl I, Yizhar O. Nat Commun. 2018 Oct 8;9(1):4125. doi: 10.1038/s41467-018-06511-8. PubMed 30297821.
Backbone
  Vector backbone: pAAV
  Backbone manufacturer: Invitrogen
  Backbone size w/o insert (bp): 5360
  Total vector size (bp): 7223
  Vector type: Mammalian Expression, AAV
Growth in bacteria
  Bacterial resistance: Ampicillin, 100 μg/mL
  Growth temperature: 37°C
  Growth strain: NEB Stable
  Growth instructions: Use recA deficient growth strain to prevent homologous recombination.
  Copy number: High Copy
Gene/Insert
  Gene/Insert name: stGtACR1 (alt name: soma-targeted Guillardia theta anion-conducting channelrhodopsin 1)
  Species: Synthetic; Guillardia theta
  Insert size (bp): 1851
  Promoter: CaMKIIa
  Tag / fusion protein: FusionRed (C terminal on backbone); Kv2.1 (C terminal on backbone)
  Cloning method: Ligation Independent Cloning
  Sequencing primers: 5′ GATGCTGACGAAGGCTCGC; 3′ CACATAGCGTAAAAGGAGCAAC
Terms and licenses: Academic/Nonprofit Terms; Industry Terms: Not Available to Industry
How to cite: pAAV-CKIIa-stGtACR1-FusionRed was a gift from Ofer Yizhar (Addgene plasmid # 105679 ; http://n2t.net/addgene:105679 ; RRID:Addgene_105679)
