[The description below was written by a language model from this plasmid's Addgene catalogue record and pLannotate feature annotations shown in this document.]
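Description:
pAAV-CKIIa-stGtACR1-FusionRed is an adeno-associated virus transfer plasmid (about 7.2 kb) built on a pAAV backbone for expressing an inhibitory optogenetic tool in mammalian neurons. It is maintained in bacteria through a high-copy ColE1/pUC-type origin and selected with ampicillin via the β-lactamase gene; an f1 phage origin is also present. The expression cassette is flanked by AAV2 inverted terminal repeats, which allow it to be packaged into recombinant AAV particles. In the sequenced record the downstream ITR is annotated in full, while the upstream one is detected only as short fragments. ITRs are recombination-prone, which is why the record recommends a recA-deficient host.

Between the ITRs, the mouse CaMKIIα promoter drives the insert, biasing expression toward CaMKIIα-positive neurons, classically excitatory forebrain cells. The payload is stGtACR1, a soma-targeted version of the Guillardia theta anion-conducting channelrhodopsin 1, a light-gated chloride channel. The opsin coding region itself is not called by the automated annotation but presumably occupies the unannotated stretch between the promoter and the downstream fusion parts. It is followed in frame by a short fragment of the Kir2.1 (KCNJ2) potassium channel, of the kind commonly used as a membrane-trafficking signal, then the red fluorescent protein FusionRed for visualising expressing cells, and finally a C-terminal fragment of the Kv2.1 (Kcnb1) channel, which concentrates the fusion protein at the soma and proximal dendrites. A WPRE enhances transcript stability and expression, and the human growth hormone polyadenylation signal terminates the message.

The construct is used for light-driven silencing of neurons. Restricting the channel to the cell body is intended to increase silencing efficiency and to limit opsin activity in axons.
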