Features (pLannotate 1.2.2; 17 found; start..end, strand, type, name):
     12..39      +  repeat_region  AAV2 ITR (fragment): inverted terminal repeat of adeno-associated virus serotype 2 inverted
     68..95      +  repeat_region  AAV2 ITR (fragment): inverted terminal repeat of adeno-associated virus serotype 2 inverted
    149..1437    +  promoter       CaMKII promoter: promoter for the mouse calcium/calmodulin-dependent kinase II α subunit
   2355..2414    +  CDS            KCNJ2 (fragment): KCNJ2_HUMAN - Also known as IRK1. Experimental evidence at protein level: Swiss-Prot protein existence level 1. Probably participates in establishing action potential waveform and excitability of neuronal and muscle tissues. Inward rectifier potassium channels are characterized by a greater tendency to allow potassium to flow into the cell rather than out of it. Their voltage dependence is regulated by the concentration of extracellular potassium; as external potassium is raised, the voltage range of the channel opening shifts to more positive voltages. The inward rectification is mainly due t
   2418..3113    +  CDS            FusionRed: FusionRed is a basic (constitutively fluorescent) red fluorescent protein published in 2012, derived from Entacmaea quadricolor. It has low acid sensitivity.
   3114..3308    +  CDS            Kcnb1 (fragment): KCNB1_RAT - Experimental evidence at protein level: Swiss-Prot protein existence level 1. Voltage-gated potassium channel that mediates transmembrane potassium transport in excitable membranes, primarily in the brain, but also in the pancreas and cardiovascular system. Contributes to the regulation of the action potential (AP) repolarization, duration and frequency of repetitive AP firing in neurons, muscle cells and endocrine cells and plays a role in homeostatic attenuation of electrical excitability throughout the brain (PubMed:10024359, PubMed:10618149, PubMed:12451110, PubMed:17379638, Pu
   3315..3339    +  misc_feature   MCS (fragment): pBluescript multiple cloning site
   3339..3927    +  misc_feature   WPRE: woodchuck hepatitis virus posttranscriptional regulatory element
   3959..4435    +  polyA_signal   hGH poly(A) signal: human growth hormone polyadenylation signal
   4475..4615    +  repeat_region  AAV2 ITR: inverted terminal repeat of adeno-associated virus serotype 2 inverted
   4620..4671    -  misc_feature   bom (fragment): basis of mobility region from pBR322
   4690..5145    +  rep_origin     f1 ori (sequence partly withheld): f1 bacteriophage origin of replication; arrow indicates direction of (+) strand synthesis
   5146..5195    -  misc_feature   bom (fragment): basis of mobility region from pBR322
   5297..5332    -  CDS            rop (fragment): Rop protein, which maintains plasmids at low copy number; rop
   5427..5531    +  promoter       AmpR promoter: bla
   5532..6392    +  CDS            AmpR: β-lactamase; bla; confers resistance to ampicillin, carbenicillin, and related antibiotics
   6563..7151    +  rep_origin     ori: high-copy-number ColE1/pMB1/pBR322/pUC origin of replication
>Addgene plasmid #105679 | pAAV-CKIIa-stGtACR1-FusionRed | addgene full sequence | sequence record 204143 | Addgene NGS Result
CCTGCAGGCAGCTGCGCGCTCGCTCGCTCACTGAGGCCGCCCGGGCGTCGGGCGACCTTTGGTCGCCCGG
CCTCAGTGAGCGAGCGAGCGCGCAGAGAGGGAGTGGCCAACTCCATCACTAGGGGTTCCTGCGGCCGCAC
GCGTTTAACATTATGGCCTTAGGTCACTTCATCTCCATGGGGTTCTTCTTCTGATTTTCTAGAAAATGAG
ATGGGGGTGCAGAGAGCTTCCTCAGTGACCTGCCCAGGGTCACATCAGAAATGTCAGAGCTAGAACTTGA
ACTCAGATTACTAATCTTAAATTCCATGCCTTGGGGGCATGCAAGTACGATATACAGAAGGAGTGAACTC
ATTAGGGCAGATGACCAATGAGTTTAGGAAAGAAGAGTCCAGGGCAGGGTACATCTACACCACCCGCCCA
GCCCTGGGTGAGTCCAGCCACGTTCACCTCATTATAGTTGCCTCTCTCCAGTCCTACCTTGACGGGAAGC
ACAAGCAGAAACTGGGACAGGAGCCCCAGGAGACCAAATCTTCATGGTCCCTCTGGGAGGATGGGTGGGG
AGAGCTGTGGCAGAGGCCTCAGGAGGGGCCCTGCTGCTCAGTGGTGACAGATAGGGGTGAGAAAGCAGAC
AGAGTCATTCCGTCAGCATTCTGGGTCTGTTTGGTACTTCTTCTCACGCTAAGGTGGCGGTGTGATATGC
ACAATGGCTAAAAAGCAGGGAGAGCTGGAAAGAAACAAGGACAGAGACAGAGGCCAAGTCAACCAGACCA
ATTCCCAGAGGAAGCAAAGAAACCATTACAGAGACTACAAGGGGGAAGGGAAGGAGAGATGAATTAGCTT
CCCCTGTAAACCTTAGAACCCAGCTGTTGCCAGGGCAACGGGGCAATACCTGTCTCTTCAGAGGAGATGA
AGTTGCCAGGGTAACTACATCCTGTCTTTCTCAAGGACCATCCCAGAATGTGGCACCCACTAGCCGTTAC
CATAGCAACTGCCTCTTTGCCCCACTTAATCCCATCCCGTCTGTTAAAAGGGCCCTATAGTTGGAGGTGG
GGGAGGTAGGAAGAGCGATGATCACTTGTGGACTAAGTTTGTTCGCATCCCCTTCTCCAACCCCCTCAGT
ACATCACCCTGGGGGAACAGGGTCCACTTGCTCCTGGGCCCACACAGTCCTGCAGTATTGTGTATATAAG
GCCAGGGCAAAGAGGAGCAGGTTTTAAAGTGAAAGGCAGGCAGGTGTTGGGGAGGCAGTTACCGGGGCAA
CGGGAACAGGGCGTTTCGGAGGTGGTTGCCATGGGGACCTGGATGCTGACGAAGGCTCGCGAGGCTGTGA
GCAGCCACAGTGCCCTGCTCAGAAGCCCCAAGCTCGTCAGTCAAGCCGGTTCTCCGTTTGCACTCAGGAG
CACGGGCAGGCGAGTGGCCCCTAGTTCTGGGGGCAGCTCTAGAGCGGTACCGGATCCGCCACCATGAGCA
GCATTACTTGTGACCCAGCCATCTATGGAGAGTGGAGCAGAGAGAACCAGTTTTGCGTCGAAAAGAGCCT
GATTACCCTGGACGGCATCAAGTACGTGCAGCTGGTCATGGCCGTGGTGAGCGCCTGCCAGGTGTTCTTT
ATGGTCACTAGGGCACCCAAAGTGCCTTGGGAGGCCATCTACCTGCCAACCACAGAAATGATCACCTATT
CACTGGCTTTCACAGGCAACGGATACATTCGAGTGGCAAATGGGAAGTATCTGCCTTGGGCTAGAATGGC
AAGTTGGCTGTGCACATGTCCAATCATGCTGGGCCTGGTGAGCAACATGGCCCTGGTGAAGTACAAATCC
ATTCCACTGAATCCCATGATGATTGCCGCCAGCAGCATCTGCACAGTGTTCGGAATCACTGCCTCCGTGG
TCCTGGACCCCCTGCACGTGTGGCTGTACTGTTTCATCTCTAGTATTTTCTTTATCTTTGAGATGGTGGT
CGCATTCGCCATTTTTGCCATCACTATTCATGATTTTCAGACCATCGGAAGTCCCATGTCACTGAAGGTG
GTCGAAAGGCTGAAACTGATGAGAATCGTGTTCTACGTGAGCTGGATGGCCTATCCTATCCTGTGGAGTT
TTTCAAGCACAGGGGCTTGCATTATGTCTGAGAACACTTCCTCTGTGCTGTACCTGCTGGGCGACGCACT
GTGCAAAAATACCTATGGAATCCTGCTGTGGGCTACTACCTGGGGACTGCTGAACGGCAAGTGGGACCGA
GATTACGTGAAAGGACGCAATGTCGATGGGACACTGATGCCCGAATATGAACAGGATCTGGAGAAAGGCA
ATACTGAACGATATGAGGATGCTCGGGCTGGGGAAACCGCCGCCAAGAGCAGGATCACCAGCGAGGGCGA
GTACATCCCCCTGGACCAGATCGACATCAACGTGGTGATGGTGAGCGAGCTGATTAAGGAGAACATGCCC
ATGAAGCTGTACATGGAGGGCACCGTGAACAACCACCACTTCAAGTGCACATCCGAGGGCGAAGGCAAGC
CCTACGAGGGCACCCAGACCATGAGAATCAAGGTCGTCGAGGGCGGCCCTCTCCCCTTCGCCTTCGACAT
CCTGGCTACCAGCTTCATGTACGGCAGCAGAACCTTCATCAAGCACCCTCCGGGCATCCCCGACTTCTTT
AAGCAGTCCTTCCCTGAGGGCTTCACATGGGAGAGAGTCACCACATACGAAGACGGGGGCGTGCTGACCG
CTACCCAGGACACCAGCCTCCAGGACGGCTGCCTCATCTACAACGTCAAGGTTAGAGGGGTGAACTTCCC
AGCCAACGGCCCTGTGATGCAGAAGAAAACACTCGGCTGGGAGGCCTCCACCGAGACGATGTACCCTGCT
GACGGAGGACTGGAAGGCGCATGTGACATGGCTCTGAAGCTCGTGGGAGGAGGACACCTGATCTGCAACC
TTGAGACAACATACAGATCCAAGAAACCCGCTACGAACCTCAAGATGCCCGGCGTCTACAACGTGGACCA
CAGACTGGAAAGAATCAAGGAGGCCGACGATGAGACATACGTCGAGCAGCACGAGGTGGCTGTGGCCAGA
TACTCTACTGGTGGCGCTGGTGATGGAGGTAAACAGTCCCAGCCTATTCTGAACACCAAAGAGATGGCCC
CCCAGAGTAAACCCCCTGAGGAGCTGGAAATGTCCTCAATGCCCTCCCCTGTGGCACCTCTTCCTGCAAG
AACAGAGGGCGTGATCGACATGAGGTCCATGAGTTCTATTGACTCTTTTATCTCATGCGCCACCGATTTT
CCAGAGGCTACGCGGTTTAAGTAAGAATTCGATATCAAGCTTATCGATAATCAACCTCTGGATTACAAAA
TTTGTGAAAGATTGACTGGTATTCTTAACTATGTTGCTCCTTTTACGCTATGTGGATACGCTGCTTTAAT
GCCTTTGTATCATGCTATTGCTTCCCGTATGGCTTTCATTTTCTCCTCCTTGTATAAATCCTGGTTGCTG
TCTCTTTATGAGGAGTTGTGGCCCGTTGTCAGGCAACGTGGCGTGGTGTGCACTGTGTTTGCTGACGCAA
CCCCCACTGGTTGGGGCATTGCCACCACCTGTCAGCTCCTTTCCGGAACTTTCGCTTTCCCCCTCCCTAT
TGCCACGGCGGAACTCATCGCCGCCTGCCTTGCCCGCTGCTGGACAGGGGCTCGGCTGTTGGGCACTGAC
AATTCCGTGGTGTTGTCGGGGAAATCATCGTCCTTTCCTTGGCTGCTCGCCTATGTTGCCACCTGGATTC
TGCGCGGGACGTCCTTCTGCTACGTCCCTTCGGCCCTCAATCCAGCGGACCTTCCTTCCCGCGGCCTGCT
GCCGGCTCTGCGGCCTCTTCCGCGTCTTCGCCTTCGCCCTCAGACGAGTCGGATCTCCCTTTGGGCCGCC
TCCCCGCATCGATACCGAGCGCTGCTCGAGAGATCTACGGGTGGCATCCCTGTGACCCCTCCCCAGTGCC
TCTCCTGGCCCTGGAAGTTGCCACTCCAGTGCCCACCAGCCTTGTCCTAATAAAATTAAGTTGCATCATT
TTGTCTGACTAGGTGTCCTTCTATAATATTATGGGGTGGAGGGGGGTGGTATGGAGCAAGGGGCAAGTTG
GGAAGACAACCTGTAGGGCCTGCGGGGTCTATTGGGAACCAAGCTGGAGTGCAGTGGCACAATCTTGGCT
CACTGCAATCTCCGCCTCCTGGGTTCAAGCGATTCTCCTGCCTCAGCCTCCCGAGTTGTTGGGATTCCAG
GCATGCATGACCAGGCTCAGCTAATTTTTGTTTTTTTGGTAGAGACGGGGTTTCACCATATTGGCCAGGC
TGGTCTCCAACTCCTAATCTCAGGTGATCTACCCACCTTGGCCTCCCAAATTGCTGGGATTACAGGCGTG
AACCACTGCTCCCTTCCCTGTCCTTCTGATTTTGTAGGTAACCACGTGCGGACCGAGCGGCCGCAGGAAC
CCCTAGTGATGGAGTTGGCCACTCCCTCTCTGCGCGCTCGCTCGCTCACTGAGGCCGGGCGACCAAAGGT
CGCCCGACGCCCGGGCTTTGCCCGGGCGGCCTCAGTGAGCGAGCGAGCGCGCAGCTGCCTGCAGGGGCGC
CTGATGCGGTATTTTCTCCTTACGCATCTGTGCGGTATTTCACACCGCATA
[95 nt withheld, positions 4672-4766]
T
[46 nt withheld, positions 4768-4813]
C
[141 nt withheld, positions 4815-4955]
CCTTTGACGTTGGAGTCCACGTTCTTT
[37 nt withheld, positions 4983-5019]
ACTCTATCTCGGGCTATTCTTTTGATTTATAAGGGATTTTGCCGATTTCGGTCTATTGGTTAAAAAATGA
GCTGATTTAACAAAAATTTAACGCGAATTTTAACAAAATATTAACGTTTACAATTTTATGGTGCACTCTC
AGTACAATCTGCTCTGATGCCGCATAGTTAAGCCAGCCCCGACACCCGCCAACACCCGCTGACGCGCCCT
GACGGGCTTGTCTGCTCCCGGCATCCGCTTACAGACAAGCTGTGACCGTCTCCGGGAGCTGCATGTGTCA
GAGGTTTTCACCGTCATCACCGAAACGCGCGAGACGAAAGGGCCTCGTGATACGCCTATTTTTATAGGTT
AATGTCATGATAATAATGGTTTCTTAGACGTCAGGTGGCACTTTTCGGGGAAATGTGCGCGGAACCCCTA
TTTGTTTATTTTTCTAAATACATTCAAATATGTATCCGCTCATGAGACAATAACCCTGATAAATGCTTCA
ATAATATTGAAAAAGGAAGAGTATGAGTATTCAACATTTCCGTGTCGCCCTTATTCCCTTTTTTGCGGCA
TTTTGCCTTCCTGTTTTTGCTCACCCAGAAACGCTGGTGAAAGTAAAAGATGCTGAAGATCAGTTGGGTG
CACGAGTGGGTTACATCGAACTGGATCTCAACAGCGGTAAGATCCTTGAGAGTTTTCGCCCCGAAGAACG
TTTTCCAATGATGAGCACTTTTAAAGTTCTGCTATGTGGCGCGGTATTATCCCGTATTGACGCCGGGCAA
GAGCAACTCGGTCGCCGCATACACTATTCTCAGAATGACTTGGTTGAGTACTCACCAGTCACAGAAAAGC
ATCTTACGGATGGCATGACAGTAAGAGAATTATGCAGTGCTGCCATAACCATGAGTGATAACACTGCGGC
CAACTTACTTCTGACAACGATCGGAGGACCGAAGGAGCTAACCGCTTTTTTGCACAACATGGGGGATCAT
GTAACTCGCCTTGATCGTTGGGAACCGGAGCTGAATGAAGCCATACCAAACGACGAGCGTGACACCACGA
TGCCTGTAGCAATGGCAACAACGTTGCGCAAACTATTAACTGGCGAACTACTTACTCTAGCTTCCCGGCA
ACAATTAATAGACTGGATGGAGGCGGATAAAGTTGCAGGACCACTTCTGCGCTCGGCCCTTCCGGCTGGC
TGGTTTATTGCTGATAAATCTGGAGCCGGTGAGCGTGGGTCTCGCGGTATCATTGCAGCACTGGGGCCAG
ATGGTAAGCCCTCCCGTATCGTAGTTATCTACACGACGGGGAGTCAGGCAACTATGGATGAACGAAATAG
ACAGATCGCTGAGATAGGTGCCTCACTGATTAAGCATTGGTAACTGTCAGACCAAGTTTACTCATATATA
CTTTAGATTGATTTAAAACTTCATTTTTAATTTAAAAGGATCTAGGTGAAGATCCTTTTTGATAATCTCA
TGACCAAAATCCCTTAACGTGAGTTTTCGTTCCACTGAGCGTCAGACCCCGTAGAAAAGATCAAAGGATC
TTCTTGAGATCCTTTTTTTCTGCGCGTAATCTGCTGCTTGCAAACAAAAAAACCACCGCTACCAGCGGTG
GTTTGTTTGCCGGATCAAGAGCTACCAACTCTTTTTCCGAAGGTAACTGGCTTCAGCAGAGCGCAGATAC
CAAATACTGTTCTTCTAGTGTAGCCGTAGTTAGGCCACCACTTCAAGAACTCTGTAGCACCGCCTACATA
CCTCGCTCTGCTAATCCTGTTACCAGTGGCTGCTGCCAGTGGCGATAAGTCGTGTCTTACCGGGTTGGAC
TCAAGACGATAGTTACCGGATAAGGCGCAGCGGTCGGGCTGAACGGGGGGTTCGTGCACACAGCCCAGCT
TGGAGCGAACGACCTACACCGAACTGAGATACCTACAGCGTGAGCTATGAGAAAGCGCCACGCTTCCCGA
AGGGAGAAAGGCGGACAGGTATCCGGTAAGCGGCAGGGTCGGAACAGGAGAGCGCACGAGGGAGCTTCCA
GGGGGAAACGCCTGGTATCTTTATAGTCCTGTCGGGTTTCGCCACCTCTGACTTGAGCGTCGATTTTTGT
GATGCTCGTCAGGGGGGCGGAGCCTATGGAAAAACGCCAGCAACGCGGCCTTTTTACGGTTCCTGGCCTT
TTGCTGGCCTTTTGCTCACATGT
