>Addgene plasmid #105679 | pAAV-CKIIa-stGtACR1-FusionRed | depositor partial sequence | sequence record 200908 | FusionRed_middle_reverse
NNNNNNNNNNNCNNTNNTCNNNGTGGTGACTCTCTCCNNTGTGAAGCCCTCAGGGAAGGACTGCTTAAAG
AAGTCGGGGATGCCCGGANGGTGCTTGATGAAGGTTCTGCTGCCGTACATGAAGCTGGTAGCCAGGATGT
CGAAGGCGAAGGGGAGAGGGCCGCCCTCGACGACCTTGATTCTCATGGTCTGGGTGCCCTCGTAGGGCTT
GCCTTCGCCCTCGGATGTGCACTTGAAGTGGTGGTTGTTCACGGTGCCCTCCATGTACAGCTTCATGGGC
ATGTTCTCCTTAATCAGCTCGCTCACCATCACCACGTTGATGTCGATCTGGTCCAGGGGGATGTACTCGC
CCTCGCTGGTGATCCTGCTCTTGGCGGCGGTTTCCCCAGCCCGAGCATCCTCATATCGTTCAGTATTGCC
TTTCTCCAGATCCTGTTCATATTCGGGCATCAGTGTCCCATCGACATTGCGTCCTTTCACGTAATCTCGG
TCCCACTTGCCGTTCAGCAGTCCCCAGGTAGTAGCCCACAGCAGGATTCCATAGGTATTTTTGCACAGTG
CGTCGCCCAGCAGGTACAGCACAGAGGAAGTGTTCTCAGACATAATGCAAGCCCCTGTGCTTGAAAAACT
CCACAGGATAGGATAGGCCATCCAGCTCACGTAGAACACGATTCTCATCAGTTTCAGCCTTTCGACCACC
TTCAGTGACATGGGACTTCCGATGGTCTGAAAATCATGAATAGTGATGGCAAAAATGGCGAATGCGACCA
CCATCTCAAAGATAAAGAAAAATACTAGAGATGAAACAGTACAGNCACACGTGCAGGGGGTCCAGGACCA
CGGGANGCAGTGATTCCGAACNCTGTGCAGATGCTNNTGGCGGNNTCATNNNTGGGGATTCAGTGGAANG
GATTTNNNACTTNNNCANGGCNNTGTTNGCTTCNNCNGNNCCANCATGNANNNNANNNNGNTGCNCNNN
