>Addgene plasmid #105679 | pAAV-CKIIa-stGtACR1-FusionRed | depositor partial sequence | sequence record 200909 | CaMKIIa_end_forward
NNNNNNNNNNNNNNNNCNNNGCCCTGNNNNNNCCCCANNCTCGTNAGTNNAGCCGGTTCTCCGTTTGCAC
TCAGGANCACGGGCAGGCGAGTGGCCCCTAGTTCTGGGGGCAGCTCTAGAGCGGTACCGGATCCGCCACC
ATGAGCAGCATTACTTGTGACCCAGCCATCTATGGAGAGTGGAGCAGAGAGAACCAGTTTTGCGTCGAAA
AGAGCCTGATTACCCTGGACGGCATCAAGTACGTGCAGCTGGTCATGGCCGTGGTGAGCGCCTGCCAGGT
GTTCTTTATGGTCACTAGGGCACCCAAAGTGCCTTGGGAGGCCATCTACCTGCCAACCACAGAAATGATC
ACCTATTCACTGGCTTTCACAGGCAACGGATACATTCGAGTGGCAAATGGGAAGTATCTGCCTTGGGCTA
GAATGGCAAGTTGGCTGTGCACATGTCCAATCATGCTGGGCCTGGTGAGCAACATGGCCCTGGTGAAGTA
CAAATCCATTCCACTGAATCCCATGATGATTGCCGCCAGCAGCATCTGCACAGTGTTCGGAATCACTGCC
TCCGTGGTCCTGGACCCCCTGCACGTGTGGCTGTACTGTTTCATCTCTAGTATTTTCTTTATCTTTGAGA
TGGTGGTCGCATTCGCCATTTTTGCCATCACTATTCATGATTTTCAGACCATCGGAAGTCCCATGTCACT
GAAGGTGGTCGAAAGGCTGAAACTGATGAGAATCGTGTTCTACGTGAGCTGGATGGCCTATCCTATCCTG
TGGAGTTTTTCAAGCACAGGGGCTTGCATTATGTCTGANAACACTTCCTCTGTGCTGTACCTGCTGGGCG
ACGCACTGTGCAAAAATACCTATGGNAATCCTGCTGTGGGCTACTACCTGGGGNCTGCTGAACGGCAAGT
GGGANCGANNTTACGTGAAAGGNCGCNANGTCNATGGGNCACTGATGCCCGAATATGAACNNGNNTCTGG
ANAAANGNNANACTGNANNNATATGANNATGCTCGGNNGGGGAAANCCNNNNNCANNNCNGGNTCANCNN
NNNANGGNCNANTNCNNNCCCNNNNNNNNNNCNNNNTNNANNNNNNNATGNNNNNNNNNNNNNTGNNNNN
NNNAANNNNCNNTNNNNNNNNNTNNNNNNNNNNNNNNNNNNNNNTNNNNNNNNNNNNTN
