>Addgene plasmid #105679 | pAAV-CKIIa-stGtACR1-FusionRed | depositor partial sequence | sequence record 200910 | WPRE_start_reverse
NNNNNNNNNNNNNNNNNNNNTNNNNNNATTTTGTAATCNNGANGTTGATTATCGATAAGCTTGATATCGA
ATTCTTACTTAAACCGCGTAGCCTCTGGAAAATCGGTGGCGCATGAGATAAAAGAGTCAATAGAACTCAT
GGACCTCATGTCGATCACGCCCTCTGTTCTTGCAGGAAGAGGTGCCACAGGGGAGGGCATTGAGGACATT
TCCAGCTCCTCAGGGGGTTTACTCTGGGGGGCCATCTCTTTGGTGTTCAGAATAGGCTGGGACTGTTTAC
CTCCATCACCAGCGCCACCAGTAGAGTATCTGGCCACAGCCACCTCGTGCTGCTCGACGTATGTCTCATC
GTCGGCCTCCTTGATTCTTTCCAGTCTGTGGTCCACGTTGTAGACGCCGGGCATCTTGAGGTTCGTAGCG
GGTTTCTTGGATCTGTATGTTGTCTCAAGGTTGCAGATCAGGTGTCCTCCTCCCACGAGCTTCAGAGCCA
TGTCACATGCGCCTTCCAGTCCTCCGTCAGCAGGGTACATCGTCTCGGTGGAGGCCTCCCAGCCGAGTGT
TTTCTTCTGCATCACAGGGCCGTTGGCTGGGAAGTTCACCCCTCTAACCTTGACGTTGTAGATGAGGCAG
CCGTCCTGGAGGCTGGTGTCCTGGGTAGCGGTCAGCACGCCCCCGTCTTCGTATGTGGTGACTCTCTCCC
ATGTGAAGCCCTCANGGAAGGACTGCTTAAAGAAGTCGGGGATGCCCGGGAGGGTGCTTGATGAAGGTTC
TGCTGCCGTACATGAAGCTGGTAGCCAGGATGTCGAANGCGAANGGGAGAGGGCCGCCCTCGACGACCTT
GATTCTCATGGTCTGGGTGCCCTCGTAGGGCTTGCCTTCGCCCTCGGNTGTGCACTTGAAGTGGNGGNTT
GTTNACGGTGCCCTCCATGTACAGCTTCNTGGGCATGNTNTCNTTNATCAGCTCGCTCACCATCACCACG
NTNGATGTCGATCTNGNCCNGGGGGNTGTNCTNNNCCNTNNCTGGNGATCCNTGNNNNNNNNNNNNNNNN
NNNNNNNNNNANNNNATNNNNNNANTNTNNCNNTTNNNNNNNNNNNNNNNNNTNNNNNNNNNNNNNNCNN
TCNNNNNNTNGNNNNNNNNNNNNNNNNNNNNNCCCNNNNNNNTNNNNNNNNNNCNNNNNNNNNNNNNN
